>Addgene plasmid #245950 | LIMK1 T508EE | addgene full sequence | sequence record 490275 | Addgene NGS Result
GACGGATCGGGAGATCTCCCGATCCCCTATGGTGCACTCTCAGTACAATCTGCTCTGATGCCGCATAGTT
AAGCCAGTATCTGCTCCCTGCTTGTGTGTTGGAGGTCGCTGAGTAGTGCGCGAGCAAAATTTAAGCTACA
ACAAGGCAAGGCTTGACCGACAATTGCATGAAGAATCTGCTTAGGGTTAGGCGTTTTGCGCTGCTTCGCG
ATGTACGGGCCAGATATACGCGTTGACATTGATTATTGACTAGTTATTAATAGTAATCAATTACGGGGTC
ATTAGTTCATAGCCCATATATGGAGTTCCGCGTTACATAACTTACGGTAAATGGCCCGCCTGGCTGACCG
CCCAACGACCCCCGCCCATTGACGTCAATAATGACGTATGTTCCCATAGTAACGCCAATAGGGACTTTCC
ATTGACGTCAATGGGTGGAGTATTTACGGTAAACTGCCCACTTGGCAGTACATCAAGTGTATCATATGCC
AAGTACGCCCCCTATTGACGTCAATGACGGTAAATGGCCCGCCTGGCATTATGCCCAGTACATGACCTTA
TGGGACTTTCCTACTTGGCAGTACATCTACGTATTAGTCATCGCTATTACCATGGTGATGCGGTTTTGGC
AGTACATCAATGGGCGTGGATAGCGGTTTGACTCACGGGGATTTCCAAGTCTCCACCCCATTGACGTCAA
TGGGAGTTTGTTTTGGCACCAAAATCAACGGGACTTTCCAAAATGTCGTAACAACTCCGCCCCATTGACG
CAAATGGGCGGTAGGCGTGTACGGTGGGAGGTCTATATAAGCAGAGCTCTCTGGCTAACTAGAGAACCCA
CTGCTTACTGGCTTATCGAAATTAATACGACTCACTATAGGGAGACCCAAGCTGGCTAGCGTTTAAACGG
GCCCTCTAGACTCGACATGAGGTTGACGCTACTTTGTTGCACCTGGAGGGAAGAACGTATGGGAGAGGAA
GGAAGCGAGTTGCCTGTGTGTGCGAGCTGTGGCCAGAGGATCTATGACGGCCAGTACCTCCAGGCCCTGA
ATGCTGACTGGCATGCAGACTGCTTCAGGTGCTGCGAGTGTAGCGTCTCCCTTTCACACCAGTACTACGA
GAAGGATGGACAGCTCTTCTGCAAGAAGGACTACTGGGCCCGCTATGGCGAGTCTTGCCACGGGTGCTCC
GAGCACATCACCAAAGGGCTGGTCATGGTGGCTGGGGAGCTGAAGTACCACCCTGAGTGTTTCATCTGCC
TCGCCTGTGGAAACTTCATTGGCGATGGGGACACCTACACACTGGTGGAGCACTCCAAGCTGTACTGTGG
CCAGTGCTACTACCAGACCGTGGTAACTCCAGTCATCGAACAGATCCTACCTGACTCACCCGGCTCCCAC
CTGCCCCACACAGTCACCCTCGTGTCTATCCCAGCCTCTGCCCATGGCAAACGAGGCCTGTCTGTCTCCA
TCGACCCCCCTCACGGCCCACCAGGATGTGGCACGGAGCATTCGCACACTGTCCGAGTCCAAGGAGTGGA
CCCAGGCTGCATGAGCCCAGATGTGAAGAATTCCATCCACGTTGGAGACCGGATCTTGGAAATCAATGGC
ACGCCCATCCGGAATGTGCCGCTGGACGAGATCGACTTGCTGATCCAGGAGACCAGCCGCCTGCTCCAGC
TGACCCTCGAGCACGACCCCCATGACTCACTGGGCCATGGGCCCGTGTCGGATCCCAGCCCCCTGAGCTC
CCCGGTGCACACTCCCAGCGGACAGGCAGCCAGCTCTGCCCGGCAGAAACCTGTCTTGAGGAGCTGCAGT
ATTGACACGTCCCCGGGTACCAGCTCACTAGCCTCTCCAGCCTCCCAGCGCAAGGACCTGGGTCGCTCCG
AATCCCTCCGAGTGGTCTGCCGACCACACCGAATCTTCCGGCCATCTGATCTCATCCATGGGGAAGTGCT
GGGCAAGGGCTGTTTTGGCCAGGCCATCAAGGTGACACACCGAGAAACAGGCGAGGTGATGGTGATGAAG
GAACTTATCCGGTTTGATGAGGAGACCCAGAGGACATTCCTCAAGGAGGTAAAGGTCATGCGCTGCCTGG
AGCACCCTAACGTGCTCAAGTTCATCGGAGTGCTCTACAAGGACAAGCGGCTAAACTTCATCACAGAGTA
CATCAAGGGCGGCACCCTGCGGGGCATCATCAAGAACATGGACAGCCAGTACCCGTGGAGTCAGAGGGTC
AGCTTTGCCAAGGACATTGCATCAGGGATGGCCTACCTCCATTCGATGAACATCATCCACCGAGACCTCA
ACTCCCACAACTGTCTGGTCCGTGAGAACAGGAACGTGGTGGTGGCCGACTTTGGGCTGGCTCGACTCAT
GATCGATGAAAAGAATCAGTCTGAAGACTTACGCAGCCTTAAGAAGCCGGACCGCAAGAAACGGTACGAA
GAAGTGGTGGGCAACCCCTACTGGATGGCGCCAGAGATGATCAATGGTCGTAGTTATGATGAAAAGGTGG
ACGTGTTTTCCTTTGGAATTGTCCTCTGTGAGATTATCGGGCGTGTGAATGCAGACCCTGACTATCTGCC
CCGCACTATGGACTTTGGCCTCAATGTAAGGGGTTTCCTGGACCGCTACTGTCCACCAAACTGTCCCCCA
AGTTTCTTCCCCATCACTGTGCGCTGCTGTGACCTGGATCCTGAAAAGAGACCCTCTTTTGTAAAGCTGG
AACAATGGCTAGAAACACTTCGCATGCACTTGTCTGGTCACCTGCCACTGGGCCCACAACTGGAACAACT
GGAGCGGGGCTTCTGGGAGACCTACCGGCGGGGCGAGAGCTCACTGCCTGCCCACCCCGAGGTCCCTGAC
TAGTCTAGAGGGCCAAGCTTAAGTTTAAACCGCTGATCAGCCTCGACTGTGCCTTCTAGTTGCCAGCCAT
CTGTTGTTTGCCCCTCCCCCGTGCCTTCCTTGACCCTGGAAGGTGCCACTCCCACTGTCCTTTCCTAATA
AAATGAGGAAATTGCATCGCATTGTCTGAGTAGGTGTCATTCTATTCTGGGGGGTGGGGTGGGGCAGGAC
AGCAAGGGGGAGGATTGGGAAGACAATAGCAGGCATGCTGGGGATGCGGTGGGCTCTATGGCTTCTGAGG
CGGAAAGAACCAGCTGGGGCTCTAGGGGGTATCCCC
[124 nt withheld, positions 3187-3310]
C
[91 nt withheld, positions 3312-3402]
A
[49 nt withheld, positions 3404-3452]
CCTTTGACGTTGGAGTCCACGTTCTTT
[37 nt withheld, positions 3480-3516]
ACCCTATCTCGGTCTATTCTTTTGATTTATAAGGGATTTTGCCGATTTCGGCCTATTGGTTAAAAAATGA
GCTGATTTAACAAAAATTTAACGCGAATTAATTCTGTGGAATGTGTGTCAGTTAGGGTGTGGAAAGTCCC
CAGGCTCCCCAGCAGGCAGAAGTATGCAAAGCATGCATCTCAATTAGTCAGCAACCAGGTGTGGAAAGTC
CCCAGGCTCCCCAGCAGGCAGAAGTATGCAAAGCATGCATCTCAATTAGTCAGCAACCATAGTCCCGCCC
CTAACTCCGCCCATCCCGCCCCTAACTCCGCCCAGTTCCGCCCATTCTCCGCCCCATGGCTGACTAATTT
TTTTTATTTATGCAGAGGCCGAGGCCGCCTCTGCCTCTGAGCTATTCCAGAAGTAGTGAGGAGGCTTTTT
TGGAGGCCTAGGCTTTTGCAAAAAGCTCCCGGGAGCTTGTATATCCATTTTCGGATCTGATCAAGAGACA
GGATGAGGATCGTTTCGCATGATTGAACAAGATGGATTGCACGCAGGTTCTCCGGCCGCTTGGGTGGAGA
GGCTATTCGGCTATGACTGGGCACAACAGACAATCGGCTGCTCTGATGCCGCCGTGTTCCGGCTGTCAGC
GCAGGGGCGCCCGGTTCTTTTTGTCAAGACCGACCTGTCCGGTGCCCTGAATGAACTGCAGGACGAGGCA
GCGCGGCTATCGTGGCTGGCCACGACGGGCGTTCCTTGCGCAGCTGTGCTCGACGTTGTCACTGAAGCGG
GAAGGGACTGGCTGCTATTGGGCGAAGTGCCGGGGCAGGATCTCCTGTCATCTCACCTTGCTCCTGCCGA
GAAAGTATCCATCATGGCTGATGCAATGCGGCGGCTGCATACGCTTGATCCGGCTACCTGCCCATTCGAC
CACCAAGCGAAACATCGCATCGAGCGAGCACGTACTCGGATGGAAGCCGGTCTTGTCGATCAGGATGATC
TGGACGAAGAGCATCAGGGGCTCGCGCCAGCCGAACTGTTCGCCAGGCTCAAGGCGCGCATGCCCGACGG
CGAGGATCTCGTCGTGACCCATGGCGATGCCTGCTTGCCGAATATCATGGTGGAAAATGGCCGCTTTTCT
GGATTCATCGACTGTGGCCGGCTGGGTGTGGCGGACCGCTATCAGGACATAGCGTTGGCTACCCGTGATA
TTGCTGAAGAGCTTGGCGGCGAATGGGCTGACCGCTTCCTCGTGCTTTACGGTATCGCCGCTCCCGATTC
GCAGCGCATCGCCTTCTATCGCCTTCTTGACGAGTTCTTCTGAGCGGGACTCTGGGGTTCGAAATGACCG
ACCAAGCGACGCCCAACCTGCCATCACGAGATTTCGATTCCACCGCCGCCTTCTATGAAAGGTTGGGCTT
CGGAATCGTTTTCCGGGACGCCGGCTGGATGATCCTCCAGCGCGGGGATCTCATGCTGGAGTTCTTCGCC
CACCCCAACTTGTTTATTGCAGCTTATAATGGTTACAAATAAAGCAATAGCATCACAAATTTCACAAATA
AAGCATTTTTTTCACTGCATTCTAGTTGTGGTTTGTCCAAACTCATCAATGTATCTTATCATGTCTGTAT
ACCGTCGACCTCTAGCTAGAGCTTGGCGTAATCATGGTCATAGCTGTTTCCTGTGTGAAATTGTTATCCG
CTCACAATTCCACACAACATACGAGCCGGAAGCATAAAGTGTAAAGCCTGGGGTGCCTAATGAGTGAGCT
AACTCACATTAATTGCGTTGCGCTCACTGCCCGCTTTCCAGTCGGGAAACCTGTCGTGCCAGCTGCATTA
ATGAATCGGCCAACGCGCGGGGAGAGGCGGTTTGCGTATTGGGCGCTCTTCCGCTTCCTCGCTCACTGAC
TCGCTGCGCTCGGTCGTTCGGCTGCGGCGAGCGGTATCAGCTCACTCAAAGGCGGTAATACGGTTATCCA
CAGAATCAGGGGATAACGCAGGAAAGAACATGTGAGCAAAAGGCCAGCAAAAGGCCAGGAACCGTAAAAA
GGCCGCGTTGCTGGCGTTTTTCCATAGGCTCCGCCCCCCTGACGAGCATCACAAAAATCGACGCTCAAGT
CAGAGGTGGCGAAACCCGACAGGACTATAAAGATACCAGGCGTTTCCCCCTGGAAGCTCCCTCGTGCGCT
CTCCTGTTCCGACCCTGCCGCTTACCGGATACCTGTCCGCCTTTCTCCCTTCGGGAAGCGTGGCGCTTTC
TCATAGCTCACGCTGTAGGTATCTCAGTTCGGTGTAGGTCGTTCGCTCCAAGCTGGGCTGTGTGCACGAA
CCCCCCGTTCAGCCCGACCGCTGCGCCTTATCCGGTAACTATCGTCTTGAGTCCAACCCGGTAAGACACG
ACTTATCGCCACTGGCAGCAGCCACTGGTAACAGGATTAGCAGAGCGAGGTATGTAGGCGGTGCTACAGA
GTTCTTGAAGTGGTGGCCTAACTACGGCTACACTAGAAGAACAGTATTTGGTATCTGCGCTCTGCTGAAG
CCAGTTACCTTCGGAAAAAGAGTTGGTAGCTCTTGATCCGGCAAACAAACCACCGCTGGTAGCGGTGGTT
TTTTTGTTTGCAAGCAGCAGATTACGCGCAGAAAAAAAGGATCTCAAGAAGATCCTTTGATCTTTTCTAC
GGGGTCTGACGCTCAGTGGAACGAAAACTCACGTTAAGGGATTTTGGTCATGAGATTATCAAAAAGGATC
TTCACCTAGATCCTTTTAAATTAAAAATGAAGTTTTAAATCAATCTAAAGTATATATGAGTAAACTTGGT
CTGACAGTTACCAATGCTTAATCAGTGAGGCACCTATCTCAGCGATCTGTCTATTTCGTTCATCCATAGT
TGCCTGACTCCCCGTCGTGTAGATAACTACGATACGGGAGGGCTTACCATCTGGCCCCAGTGCTGCAATG
ATACCGCGAGACCCACGCTCACCGGCTCCAGATTTATCAGCAATAAACCAGCCAGCCGGAAGGGCCGAGC
GCAGAAGTGGTCCTGCAACTTTATCCGCCTCCATCCAGTCTATTAATTGTTGCCGGGAAGCTAGAGTAAG
TAGTTCGCCAGTTAATAGTTTGCGCAACGTTGTTGCCATTGCTACAGGCATCGTGGTGTCACGCTCGTCG
TTTGGTATGGCTTCATTCAGCTCCGGTTCCCAACGATCAAGGCGAGTTACATGATCCCCCATGTTGTGCA
AAAAAGCGGTTAGCTCCTTCGGTCCTCCGATCGTTGTCAGAAGTAAGTTGGCCGCAGTGTTATCACTCAT
GGTTATGGCAGCACTGCATAATTCTCTTACTGTCATGCCATCCGTAAGATGCTTTTCTGTGACTGGTGAG
TACTCAACCAAGTCATTCTGAGAATAGTGTATGCGGCGACCGAGTTGCTCTTGCCCGGCGTCAATACGGG
ATAATACCGCGCCACATAGCAGAACTTTAAAAGTGCTCATCATTGGAAAACGTTCTTCGGGGCGAAAACT
CTCAAGGATCTTACCGCTGTTGAGATCCAGTTCGATGTAACCCACTCGTGCACCCAACTGATCTTCAGCA
TCTTTTACTTTCACCAGCGTTTCTGGGTGAGCAAAAACAGGAAGGCAAAATGCCGCAAAAAAGGGAATAA
GGGCGACACGGAAATGTTGAATACTCATACTCTTCCTTTTTCAATATTATTGAAGCATTTATCAGGGTTA
TTGTCTCATGAGCGGATACATATTTGAATGTATTTAGAAAAATAAACAAATAGGGGTTCCGCGCACATTT
CCCCGAAAAGTGCCACCTGACGTC
Features (pLannotate 1.2.2; 20 found; start..end, strand, type, name):
     28..80      -  misc_feature   bom (fragment): basis of mobility region from pBR322
    235..614     +  enhancer       CMV enhancer: human cytomegalovirus immediate early enhancer
    615..818     +  promoter       CMV promoter: human cytomegalovirus (CMV) immediate early promoter
    814..847     +  LTR            5' LTR (truncated) (fragment): truncated 5' long terminal repeat (LTR) from HIV-1
    863..881     +  promoter       T7 promoter: promoter for bacteriophage T7 RNA polymerase
    927..2870    +  CDS            Limk1: LIMK1_MOUSE - Also known as Limk. Experimental evidence at protein level: Swiss-Prot protein existence level 1. Serine/threonine-protein kinase that plays an essential role in the regulation of actin filament dynamics (PubMed:15056216, PubMed:16204183). Acts downstream of several Rho family GTPase signal transduction pathways (PubMed:15056216). Activated by upstream kinases including ROCK1, PAK1 and PAK4, which phosphorylate LIMK1 on a threonine residue located in its activation loop. LIMK1 subsequently phosphorylates and inactivates the actin binding/depolymerizing factors cofilin-1/CFL1, cof
   2917..3141    +  polyA_signal   bGH poly(A) signal: bovine growth hormone polyadenylation signal
   3145..3166    +  promoter       SV40 promoter (fragment): SV40 enhancer and early promoter
   3187..3615    +  rep_origin     f1 ori (sequence partly withheld): f1 bacteriophage origin of replication; arrow indicates direction of (+) strand synthesis
   3629..3958    +  promoter       SV40 promoter: SV40 enhancer and early promoter
   4025..4816    +  CDS            neo: KKA2_KLEPN - Also known as kan, nptII. Experimental evidence at protein level: Swiss-Prot protein existence level 1. Resistance to kanamycin, neomycin, paromomycin, ribostamycin, butirosin and gentamicin B. From Klebsiella pneumoniae.
   4840..4998    +  CDS            ble (fragment): BLE_KLEPN - Experimental evidence at protein level: Swiss-Prot protein existence level 1. Binding protein with a strong affinity to the bleomycin family of antibiotics. Binds to CL990; an antimitotic-antibiotic compound. From Klebsiella pneumoniae.
   4993..5114    +  polyA_signal   SV40 poly(A) signal: SV40 polyadenylation signal
   5187..5203    -  protein_bind   lac operator: The lac repressor binds to the lac operator to inhibit transcription in E. coli. This inhibition can be relieved by adding lactose or isopropyl-β-D-thiogalactopyranoside (IPTG). lac repressor encoded by lacI
   5211..5241    -  promoter       lac promoter: promoter for the E. coli lac operon
   5256..5277    -  protein_bind   CAP binding site: CAP binding activates transcription in the presence of cAMP. E. coli catabolite activator protein
   5290..5382    -  CDS            lacI (fragment): lac repressor; lacI; The lac repressor binds to the lac operator to inhibit transcription in E. coli. This inhibition can be relieved by adding lactose or isopropyl-β-D-thiogalactopyranoside (IPTG).
   5565..6153    -  rep_origin     ori: high-copy-number ColE1/pMB1/pBR322/pUC origin of replication
   6324..7184    -  CDS            AmpR: β-lactamase; bla; confers resistance to ampicillin, carbenicillin, and related antibiotics
   7185..7289    -  promoter       AmpR promoter: bla
