[The description below was written by a language model from this plasmid's Addgene catalogue record and pLannotate feature annotations shown in this document.]
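Description:
LIMK1 T508EE is a mammalian expression plasmid built on the pcDNA3.1 backbone that carries mouse LIM domain kinase 1 (Limk1) with a phosphomimetic alteration at the activation-loop threonine, Thr508. The record describes the mutation as T508EE, involving the insertion of two glutamates; their negative charge mimics phosphorylation at this site, which is normally carried out by upstream kinases such as ROCK1, PAK1 and PAK4, and yields a constitutively active kinase. In the sequenced 7,320 nt plasmid, the Limk1 coding sequence sits downstream of the human cytomegalovirus immediate-early enhancer and promoter and is followed by the bovine growth hormone polyadenylation signal. A T7 promoter lies between the CMV promoter and the insert and could support in vitro transcription. No epitope tag or reporter is annotated, and the cloning sites used are not specified.

The plasmid is propagated in E. coli through a high-copy ColE1/pUC-type origin with ampicillin selection from the β-lactamase gene, and an f1 origin is also present. For selecting transfected mammalian cells, an SV40 early promoter drives the neomycin phosphotransferase gene, terminated by the SV40 poly(A) signal, conferring G418 resistance. Several short annotated fragments (bom, HIV-1 LTR, ble, lacI and a partial SV40 promoter) are probably backbone remnants or annotation matches rather than functional parts.

The construct is used to express active LIMK1 in cells to study regulation of the actin cytoskeleton. According to the depositor, the constitutively active kinase increases the non-actin-binding phospho-cofilin in cells, and phospho-Ser3-cofilin in turn activates phospholipase D1.
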