Addgene plasmid #245950: LIMK1 T508EE
Purpose: Expressing constitutively active mimetic of phospho-Thr508 LIM Kinase 1
Depositing lab: Gordon Gill. Depositing organization: University of California, San Diego (UCSD). Publication: Structural features of LIM kinase that control effects on the actin cytoskeleton. Edwards DC, Gill GN. J Biol Chem. 1999 Apr 16;274(16):11352-61. doi: 10.1074/jbc.274.16.11352. PubMed 10196227.
Backbone
  Vector backbone: pcDNA3.1
  Backbone manufacturer: Unknown
  Backbone size w/o insert (bp): 5428
  Vector type: Mammalian Expression
  Selectable markers: Neomycin (select with G418)
Growth in bacteria
  Bacterial resistance: Ampicillin, 100 μg/mL
  Growth temperature: 37°C
  Growth strain: DH5alpha
  Copy number: High Copy
Gene/Insert
  Gene/Insert name: LIM domain kinase 1 (alt name: Limk1)
  Species: M. musculus (mouse)
  Mutation: T508EE (insert of 2 glutamates)
  Entrez Gene: Limk1 (a.k.a. KIZ-1, LIMK-1, Limk)
  Promoter: CMV
  Cloning method: Restriction Enzyme; 5′ cloning site Unspecified (unknown if destroyed)
Terms and licenses: Academic/Nonprofit Terms; Industry Terms: Not Available to Industry
Depositor comments: Constitutively active LIMK1 increases the non-actin-binding phospho-cofilin in cells. Phospho-Ser3-cofilin is an activator of phospholipase D1.
How to cite: LIMK1 T508EE was a gift from Gordon Gill (Addgene plasmid # 245950 ; http://n2t.net/addgene:245950 ; RRID:Addgene_245950)
